>Addgene plasmid #201995 | pBEL2717 | addgene full sequence | sequence record 399914 | Addgene NGS Result
CTATGCCGAGTGCCACGCGCGAAACGCCGAATTTCCGTGCAACGACGTGTGTCCCGGACCGCTACCGGAC
AGCGAGGTCCGCGCCATCGCCAACAGCATTTGGCGTTGGATCACAACCAAGTCGCGCATTTGGGCGGACG
GGATCGTGGTCTACGAGGCCACACTCAGTGCGCGCCAGTCGGCCATCTCGCGGAAGGGCGCAGCAGCGCG
CACGGCGGCGAGCACAGTTGCGCGGCGCGCAAAGTCCGCGTCAGCCATGGAGGCATTGCTATGAGCGACG
GCTACAGCGACGGCTACAACCGGCAGCCGACTGTCCGCAAAAAGCGGCGCGTGACCGCCGCCGAAGGCGC
TCGAATCACCGGACTATCCGAACGCCACGTCGTCCGGCTCGTGGCGCAGGAACGCAGCGAGTGGCTCGCC
GAGCAGGCTGCACGCCGCGAACGCATCCGCGCCTATCACGACGACGAGGGCCACTCTTGGCCGCAAACGG
CCAAACATTTCGGGCTGCATCTGGACACCGTTAAGCGACTCGGCTATCGGGCGAGGAAAGAGCGTGCGGC
AGAACAGGAAGCGGCTCAAAAGGCCCACAACGAAGCCGACAATCCACCGCTGTTCTAACGCAATTGGGGA
GCGGGTGTCGCGGGGGTTCCGTGGGGGGTTCCGTTGCAACGGGTCGGACAGGTAAAAGTCCTGGTAGACG
CTAGTTTTCTGGTTTGGGCCATGCCTGTCTCGTTGCGTGTTTCGTTGCGCCCGTTTTGAATACCAGCCAG
ACGAGACGGGGTTCTACGAATCTTGGTCGATACCAAGCCATTTCCGCTGAATATCGGGGAGCTCACCGCC
AGAATCGGTGGTTGTGGTGATGTACGTGGCGAACTCCGTTGTAGTGCCTGTGGTGGCATCCGTGGCGCGG
CCGCGGTACCAGATCTTTAAATCTAGACGGTGACCACAACGCGCCCGCTTTGATCGGGGACGTCTGCGGC
CGACCATTTACGGGTCTTGTTGTCGTTGGCGGTCATGGGCCGAACATACTCACCCGGATCGGAGGGCCGA
GGACAAGGTCGAACGAGGGGCATGACCCGGTGCGGGGCTTCTTGCACTCGGCATAGGCGAGTGCTAAGAA
TAACGTTGGCACTCGCGACCGGTGAGTGCTAGGTCGGGACGGTGAGGCCAGGCCCGTCGTCGCAGCGAGT
GGCAGCGAGGACAACTTGAGCCGTCCGTCGCGGGCACTGCGCCCGGCCAGCGTAAGTAGCGGGGTTGCCG
TCACCCGGTGACCCCCGTTTCATCCCCGATCCGGAGGAATCACTTCGCAATGGGCGTCCAAATCGACGTG
ACGGGGTTGAGCAAGTCTTTCGGGTCGTCAAAGATCTGGGAAGACGTGACCATGTCGATCCCGGCCGGCG
AGGTGAGCGTGCTGCTGGGCCCCTCCGGTACCGGCAAATCCGTGTTCCTGAAGTCGCTGATCGGTTTGCT
CCGCCCCGAACGTGGCTCCATCGTCATCGACGGCACCGACATCCTGCAGTGCTCGGCCAAGGAGCTCTAC
GAGATCCGCACGCTGTTCGGTGTGCTGTTCCAGGACGGCGCGCTGTTCGGCTCGATGAACATCTACGACA
ACACCGCGTTCCCGCTCCGTGAGCACACCAAGAAGAGCGAGAGCGAAATCCGCAAGATCGTGATGGAGAA
GCTCGACCTGGTCGGTATGCCCAACGACGGGCACAAGTTCCCCGGTGAGATCTCCGGCGGTATGCGCAAG
CGCGCCGGTCTGGCCCGCGCACTCGTGCTCGATCCGGAGATCATCCTCTGCGACCAGCCGGACTCGGGTC
TGGACCCGGTGCGTACGGCCTACCTGTCGCAGCTGCTGATCGACATCAACGCGCAGATCGACGCGACCGT
GCTGATCGTGACGCACAACATCAACATCGCCCGCACCGTGCCCGACAACATGGGCATGCTGTTCCGCAAG
CAGCTGGTGATGTTCGGCCCGCGTGAGGTGCTTCTGACCAGCGAGGAGCCGGTGGTCAAGCAGTTCCTCA
ACGGCCGCCGTATCGGCCCGATCGGTATGTCGGAGGAGAAGGACGAGGCCACCGCGGCCGCCGAGCAGGC
CCTGGTGGACGCCGGCCAGCACGACGGCGGTGTCGAGGAGATCGAGGGTGTGCCGCCGCAGCTGCAGGCC
ACCCCGGGTATGCCCGAGCGCAAGGCCGTGGCCCGCCGCAAGGCCCGCGTGCGCGAGATCCTGCACACCC
TCCCGCCCGCCGCGCAGGCCGCGATCCTCGAAGAGCTCGACCGCGACCAGCCGCAGCTGTCCGCCCCGAC
CACCCAGACGGCCGCCACCGCGCCCGTCGAGAACTACGACGACTCGCCGACGGGCGTCATCGAGGTGCCC
AAGCAGGCGTAAGATCCAGCTGCAGAATTCGAAGCTTATCGATGTCGACGTAGTTAACTAGCGTACGATC
GACTGCCAGGCATCAAATAAAACGAAAGGCTCAGTCGAAAGACTGGGCCTTTCGTTTTATGCCATCATGG
CCGCGGTGATCAGCTAGCTCGAGCACGTGTTGACAATTAATCATCGGCATAGTATATCGGCATAGTATAA
TACGACAAGGTGAGGAACTAAACCATGGCTAAGTTGACCAGTGCCGTTCCGGTGCTCACCGCGCGCGACG
TCGCCGGAGCGGTCGAGTTCTGGACCGACCGGCTCGGGTTCTCCCGGGACTTCGTGGAGGACGACTTCGC
CGGTGTGGTCCGGGACGACGTGACCCTGTTCATCAGCGCGGTCCAGGACCAGGTGGTGCCGGACAACACC
CTGGCCTGGGTGTGGGTGCGCGGCCTGGACGAGCTGTACACCGAGTGGTCGGAGGTCGTGTCCACGAACT
TCCGGGACGCCTCCGGGCCGGCCATGACCGAGATCGGCGAGCAGCCGTGGGGGCGGGAGTTCGCCCTGCG
CGACCCGGCCGGCAACTGCGTGCACTTCGTGGCCGAGGAGCAGGACTGAGAATCTAGTTCCATGAGCGTC
AGACCCCGTAGAAAAGATCAAAGGATCTTCTTGAGATCCTTTTTTTCTGCGCGTAATCTGCTGCTTGCAA
ACAAAAAAACCACCGCTACCAGCGGTGGTTTGTTTGCCGGATCAAGAGCTACCAACTCTTTTTCCGAAGG
TAACTGGCTTCAGCAGAGCGCAGATACCAAATACTGTCCTTCTAGTGTAGCCGTAGTTAGGCCACCACTT
CAAGAACTCTGTAGCACCGCCTACATACCTCGCTCTGCTAATCCTGTTACCAGTGGCTGCTGCCAGTGGC
GATAAGTCGTGTCTTACCGGGTTGGACTCAAGACGATAGTTACCGGATAAGGCGCAGCGGTCGGGCTGAA
CGGGGGGTTCGTGCACACAGCCCAGCTTGGAGCGAACGACCTACACCGAACTGAGATACCTACAGCGTGA
GCTATGAGAAAGCGCCACGCTTCCCGAGGGGAGAAAGGCGGACAGGTATCCGGTAAGCGGCAGGGTCGGA
ACAGGAGAGCGCACGAGGGAGCTTCCAGGGGGAAACGCCTGGTATCTTTATAGTCCTGTCGGGTTTCGCC
ACCTCTGACTTGAGCGTCGATTTTTGTGATGCTCGTCAGGGGGGCGGAGCCTATGGAAAAACGCCAGCAA
CGCGGCCTTTTTACGGTTCCTGGCCTTTTGCTGGCCTTTTGCTCACATGTTCTTTCCTGCGTTATCCCCT
GATTCTGTGGATAACCGTATTACCGCCTTTGAGTGAGCTGATACCGCTCGCCGCAGCCGAACGACCGAGC
GCAACGCGTGAGCCCACCAGCTCCGTAAGTTCGGGCGCTGTGTGGCTCGTACCCGCGCATTCAGGCGGCA
GGGGGTCTAACGGGTCTAAGGCGGCGTGTACGGCCGCCACAGCGGCTCTCAGCGGCCCGGAAACGTCCTC
GAAACGACGCATGTGTTCCTCCTGGTTGGTACAGGTGGTTGGGGGTGCTCGGCTGTCGCTGGTGTTCCAC
CACCAGGGCTCGACGGGAGAGCGGGGGAGTGTGCAGTTGTGGGGTGGCCCCTCAGCGAAATATCTGACTT
GGAGCTCGTGTCGGACCATACACCGGTGATTAATCGTGGTCTACTACCAAGCGTGAGCCACGTCGCCGAC
GAATTTGAGCAGCTCTGGCTGCCGTACTGGCCGCTGGCAAGCGACGATCTGCTCGAGGGGATCTACCGCC
AAAGCCGCGCGTCGGCCCTAGGCCGCCGGTACATCGAGGCGAACCCAACAGCGCTGGCAAACCTGCTGGT
CGTGGACGTAGACCATCCAGACGCAGCGCTCCGAGCGCTCAGCGCCCGGGGGTCCCATCCGCTGCCCAAC
GCGATCGTGGGCAATCGCGCCAACGGCCACGCACACGCAGTGTGGGCACTCAACGCCCCTGTTCCACGCA
CCGAATACGCGCGGCGTAAGCCGCTCGCATACATGGCGGCGTGCGCCGAAGGCCTTCGGCGCGCCGTCGA
TGGCGACCGCAGTTACTCAGGCCTCATGACCAAAAACCCCGGCCACATCGCCTGGGAAACGGAATGGCTC
CACTCAGATCTCTACACACTCAGCCACATCGAGGCCGAGCTCGGCGCGAACATGCCACCGCCGCGCTGGC
GTCAGCAGACCACGTACAAAGCGGCTCCGACGCCGCTAGGGCGGAATTGCGCACTGTTCGATTCCGTCAG
GTTGTGGGCCTATCGTCCCGCCCTCATGCGGATCTACCTGCCGACCCGGAACGTGGACGGACTCGGCCGC
GCGAT
Features (pLannotate 1.2.2; 6 found; start..end, strand, type, name):
   1304..2281    +  CDS            mkl (fragment): MKL_MYCTU - Experimental evidence at protein level: Swiss-Prot protein existence level 1. Not known, could be involved in the transport of ribonucleotides. From Mycobacterium tuberculosis (strain ATCC 25618 / H37Rv).
   2400..2417    -  misc_feature   MCS (fragment): multiple cloning site
   2464..2510    +  terminator     rrnB T1 terminator: transcription terminator T1 from the E. coli rrnB gene
   2549..2596    +  promoter       EM7 promoter: synthetic bacterial promoter&nbsp
   2615..2989    +  CDS            BleoR: antibiotic-binding protein; Sh ble from Streptoalloteichus hindustanus; confers resistance to bleomycin, phleomycin, and Zeocin™
   3041..3629    +  rep_origin     ori: high-copy-number ColE1/pMB1/pBR322/pUC origin of replication
