[The description below was written by a language model from this plasmid's Addgene catalogue record and pLannotate feature annotations shown in this document.]
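Description:
pBEL2717 is a bacterial expression plasmid built on the pMV261-Zeo backbone, a Zeocin-selectable derivative of the pMV261 family of E. coli–mycobacteria shuttle vectors, and it was made to complement Mycobacterium smegmatis with a mutant form of MceG. The sequenced record is 4,765 nt. In E. coli it is propagated through a ColE1/pUC-type origin; this origin is annotated as a high-copy type, although the catalogue entry lists the plasmid as low copy. Selection relies on the Sh ble gene (BleoR), driven by the synthetic EM7 promoter, which confers resistance to bleomycin-family antibiotics such as Zeocin. The automated feature table leaves roughly the first 1.3 kb and the region after the origin unannotated, so neither a mycobacterial replicon nor the promoter driving the insert is identified in the record, even though such elements would be expected in a vector of this family.

The insert, introduced by Gibson cloning, is M. smegmatis mceG (MSMEG_1366) carrying an E166Q substitution. The annotation tool recognises this coding region by homology as a fragment of Mkl, its M. tuberculosis counterpart, rather than by its M. smegmatis name. Downstream lie a remnant of the multiple cloning site and the E. coli rrnB T1 transcription terminator. No epitope tag is annotated. The associated work concerns the structure of an endogenous mycobacterial MCE lipid transporter, and the stated purpose is complementation with MceG(E166Q). The record does not spell out the functional effect of the substitution, but the plasmid presumably serves for comparison with wild-type complementation in testing MceG's contribution to transporter function.
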