Addgene plasmid #201995: pBEL2717
Purpose: Complementation of M. smegmatis MceG(E166Q)
Depositing lab: Gira Bhabha & Damian Ekiert. Depositing organization: NYU Grossman School of Medicine. Publication: Structure of an endogenous mycobacterial MCE lipid transporter. Chen J, Fruhauf A, Fan C, Ponce J, Ueberheide B, Bhabha G, Ekiert D. Res Sq. 2023 Jan 10:rs.3.rs-2412186. doi: 10.21203/rs.3.rs-2412186/v1. Preprint. PubMed 36711512.
Backbone
  Vector backbone: pMV261-Zeo
  Vector type: Bacterial Expression
Growth in bacteria
  Bacterial resistance: Bleocin (Zeocin), 50 μg/mL
  Growth temperature: 37°C
  Growth strain: DH5alpha
  Copy number: Low Copy
Gene/Insert
  Gene/Insert name: mceG (alt name: MSMEG_1366)
  Species: M. smegmatis
  Mutation: Mutation E166Q
  Cloning method: Gibson Cloning
  Sequencing primers: 5′ cagcgaggacaacttgag; 3′ tgtcaacacgtgctcgag
Resource information
  A portion of this plasmid was derived from a plasmid made by: Jeffery Cox (source of pMV261-Zeo plasmid)
Terms and licenses: Academic/Nonprofit Terms; Industry Terms: Not Available to Industry
Depositor comments: Please visit https://www.biorxiv.org/content/10.1101/2022.12.08.519548v2.full for bioRxiv preprint.
How to cite: pBEL2717 was a gift from Gira Bhabha & Damian Ekiert (Addgene plasmid # 201995 ; http://n2t.net/addgene:201995 ; RRID:Addgene_201995)
